Addgene plasmid #56476: Emerald-Lysosomes-20
Purpose: Localization: Lysosome Membrane, Excitation: 487, Emission: 509
Depositing lab: Michael Davidson. Depositing organization: Florida State University, Tallahassee.
Backbone
  Vector backbone: Emerald
  Backbone size w/o insert (bp): 4750
  Vector type: Mammalian Expression
  Selectable markers: Neomycin (select with G418)
Growth in bacteria
  Bacterial resistance: Kanamycin, 50 μg/mL
  Growth temperature: 37°C
  Growth strain: DH5alpha
  Copy number: High Copy
Gene/Insert
  Gene/Insert name: LAMP1 (alt name: NM_012857.2)
  Species: R. norvegicus (rat)
  Promoter: CMV
  Tag / fusion protein: Emerald (C terminal on backbone)
  Cloning method: Unknown
  Sequencing primers: 5′ CMV-F; 3′ SV40pA-R
Terms and licenses: Academic/Nonprofit Terms; Industry Terms
Depositor comments: . Excitation = 487; Emission = 509
How to cite: Emerald-Lysosomes-20 was a gift from Michael Davidson (Addgene plasmid # 56476 ; http://n2t.net/addgene:56476 ; RRID:Addgene_56476)
