[The description below was written by a language model from this plasmid's Addgene catalogue record.]
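Description:
Emerald-Lysosomes-20 is a mammalian expression plasmid that produces a fluorescent marker for the lysosomal membrane. It is built on an Emerald fluorescent-protein backbone of about 4.75 kb (excluding the insert), is maintained as a high-copy plasmid in E. coli under kanamycin selection, and carries a neomycin resistance marker that allows G418 selection of stably transfected mammalian cells. The record does not provide a feature table, so the replication origin and the regulatory elements driving the resistance marker are not explicitly stated, although the listed 3′ sequencing primer suggests an SV40 polyadenylation signal downstream of the expression cassette.

The insert is rat (R. norvegicus) LAMP1, lysosome-associated membrane protein 1, expressed from the strong constitutive CMV promoter. Emerald, a bright green GFP variant, is supplied by the backbone and fused to the C terminus of LAMP1. Because LAMP1 is a type I transmembrane glycoprotein that is abundant in the limiting membrane of lysosomes and late endosomes, the fusion carries the fluorophore to these organelles. The "20" in the name may refer to the length of the linker between LAMP1 and the fluorescent protein, but the record does not confirm this, and the cloning method is listed as unknown.

The stated purpose is lysosome membrane localization, with excitation at 487 nm and emission at 509 nm. The construct is typically used in transfected cells for live-cell or fixed-cell fluorescence microscopy, to visualise lysosome distribution, morphology and trafficking, or as a green organelle reference in colocalisation experiments with other fluorescent fusions.
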