>Addgene plasmid #56476 | Emerald-Lysosomes-20 | depositor partial sequence | sequence record 87369 | insert sequence
ACGTCAGATCCGCTAGCGCTACCGGACTCAGATCTCGAGCGCCACCATGGCGGCCCCGGGCGCCCGGCGT
CCGCTGCTCCTGTTGCTGCTGGCAGGCCTTGCACACAGCGCCCCAGCACTGTTCGAGGTGAAAGACAACA
ACGGCACAGCGTGTATAATGGCCAGCTTCTCTGCCTCCTTTCTGACCACCTATGAGGCTGGACATGTTTC
TAAGGTCTCGAATATGACCCTGCCAGCCTCTGCAGAAGTCCTGAAGAATAGCAGCTCTTGTGGTGAAAAG
AATGCTTCTGAGCCCACCCTCGCAATCACCTTTGGAGAAGGATATTTACTGAAACTCACCTTCACAAAAA
ACACAACACGTTACAGTGTCCAGCACATGTATTTCACATATAACCTGTCAGACACACAATTCTTTCCCAA
TGCCAGCTCCAAAGGGCCCGACACTGTGGATTCCACAACTGACATCAAGGCAGACATCAACAAAACATAC
CGATGTGTCAGCGACATCAGGGTCTACATGAAGAATGTGACCATTGTGCTCTGGGACGCTACTATCCAGG
CCTACCTGCCGAGTAGCAACTTCAGCAAGGAAGAGACACGCTGCCCACAGGATCAACCTTCCCCAACTAC
TGGGCCACCCAGCCCCTCACCACCACTTGTGCCCACAAACCCCAGTGTGTCCAAGTACAATGTGACTGGT
GACAATGGAACCTGCCTGCTGGCCTCTATGGCACTGCAACTCAACATCACCTACATGAAGAAGGACAACA
CGACTGTGACCAGAGCATTCAACATCAACCCAAGTGACAAATATAGTGGGACTTGCGGTGCCCAGTTGGT
GACCCTGAAGGTGGGGAACAAGAGCAGAGTCCTGGAGCTGCAGTTTGGGATGAATGCCACTTCTAGCCTG
TTTTTCCTGCAAGGAGTTCAGTTGAACATGACTCTTCCTGATGCCATAGAGCCCACGTTCAGCACCTCCA
ACTATTCCCTGAAAGCTCTTCAGGCCAGTGTCGGCAACTCATACAAGTGCAACAGTGAGGAGCACATCTT
TGTCAGCAAGGCGCTCGCCCTCAATGTCTTCAGCGTGCAAGTCCAGGCTTTCAGGGTAGAAAGTGACAGG
TTTGGGTCTGTGGAAGAGTGTGTACAGGACGGTAACAACATGCTGATCCCCATTGCTGTGGGCGGGGCCC
TGGCAGGGCTGGTCCTCATCGTCCTCATCGCCTACCTCATCGGCAGGAAGAGGAGTCACGCGGGCTATCA
GACCATCTCGGAATTCGGCTCCACCGGCTCCACCGGCTCCACCGGCGCGGATCCACCGGTCGCCACCATG
GTGAGCAAGGGCGAGGAGCTGTTCACCGGGGTGGTGCCCATCCTGGTCGAGCTGGACGGCGACGTAAACG
GCCACAAGTTCAGCGTGTCCGGCGAGGGCGAGGGCGATGCCACCTACGGCAAGCTGACCCTGAAGTTCAT
CTGCACCACCGGCAAGCTGCCCGTGCCCTGGCCCACCCTCGTGACCACCTTGACCTACGGCGTGCAGTGC
TTCGCCCGCTACCCCGACCACATGAAGCAGCACGACTTCTTCAAGTCCGCCATGCCCGAAGGCTACGTCC
AGGAGCGCACCATCTTCTTCAAGGACGACGGCAACTACAAGACCCGCGCCGAGGTGAAGTTCGAGGGCGA
CACCCTGGTGAACCGCATCGAGCTGAAGGGCATCGACTTCAAGGAGGACGGCAACATCCTGGGGCACAAG
CTGGAGTACAACTACAACAGCCACAAGGTCTATATCACCGCCGACAAGCAGAAGAACGGCATCAAGGTGA
ACTTCAAGACCCGCCACAACATCGAGGACGGCAGCGTGCAGCTCGCCGACCACTACCAGCAGAACACCCC
CATCGGCGACGGCCCCGTGCTGCTGCCCGACAACCACTACCTGAGCACCCAGTCCGCCCTGAGCAAAGAC
CCCAACGAGAAGCGCGATCACATGGTCCTGCTGGAGTTCGTGACCGCCGCCGGGATCACTCTCGGCATGG
ACGAGCTGTACAAGTAAGCGGCCGCGACTCTAGATCATAATCAGCCATACCACATT
