>Addgene plasmid #56476 | Emerald-Lysosomes-20 | addgene partial sequence | sequence record 141636 | EGFP-N 5'-CGTCGCCGTCCAGCTCGACCAG-3'
GCTCCTCGCCCTTGCTCACCATGGTGGCGACCGGTGGATCCGCGCCGGTGGAGCCGGTGGAGCCGGTGGA
GCCGAATTCCGAGATGGTCTGATAGCCCGCGTGACTCCTCTTCCTGCCGATGAGGTAGGCGATGAGGACG
ATGAGGACCAGCCCTGCCAGGGCCCCGCCCACAGCAATGGGGATCAGCATGTTGTTACCGTCCTGTACAC
ACTCTTCCACAGACCCAAACCTGTCACTTTCTACCCTGAAAGCCTGGACTTGCACGCTGAAGACATTGAG
GGCGAGCGCCTTGCTGACAAAGATGTGCTCCTCACTGTTGCACTTGTATGAGTTGCCGACACTGGCCTGA
AGAGCTTTCAGGGAATAGTTGGAGGTGCTGAACGTGGGCTCTATGGCATCAGGAAGAGTCATGTTCAACT
GAACTCCTTGCAGGAAAAACAGGCTAGAAGTGGCATTCATCCCAAACTGCAGCTCCAGGACTCTGCTCTT
GTTCCCCACCTTCAGGGTCACCAACTGGGCACCGCAAGTCCCACTATATTTGTCACTTGGGTTGATGTTG
AATGCTCTGGTCACAGTCGTGTTGTCCTTCTTCATGTAGGTGATGTTGAGTTGCAGTGCCATAGAGGCCA
GCAGGCAGGTTCCATTGTCACCAGTCACATTGTACTTGGACACACTGGGGTTTGTGGGCACAAGTGGTGG
TGAGGGGCTGGGTGGCCCAGTAGTTGGGGAAGGTTGATCCTGTGGGCAGCGTGTCTCTTCCTTGCTGAAG
TTGCTACTCGGCAGGTAGGCCTGGATAGTAGCGTCCC
